Addgene plasmid #115497: pCMV5 mSynCAM 2
Purpose: expression of mouse full-length SynCAM 2
Depositing lab: Thomas Biederer. Depositing organization: Yale University. Publication: SynCAMs organize synapses through heterophilic adhesion. Fogel AI, Akins MR, Krupp AJ, Stagi M, Stein V, Biederer T. J Neurosci. 2007 Nov 14;27(46):12516-30. doi: 10.1523/JNEUROSCI.2739-07.2007. PubMed 18003830.
Backbone
  Vector backbone: pCMV5
  Vector type: Mammalian Expression
Growth in bacteria
  Bacterial resistance: Ampicillin, 100 μg/mL
  Growth temperature: 37°C
  Growth strain: DH5alpha
  Copy number: High Copy
Gene/Insert
  Gene/Insert name: Cadm2
  Species: M. musculus (mouse)
  Insert size (bp): 1200
  Entrez Gene: Cadm2 (a.k.a. 2900078E11Rik, 9330131D06, A830029E02Rik, Igdf4d, Igsf, Igsf4d, NECL3, Nec, SynC, SynCAM 2, SynCAM2)
  Promoter: CMV
  Cloning method: Restriction Enzyme; 5′ cloning site EcoRI (unknown if destroyed); 3′ cloning site EcoRI (unknown if destroyed)
  Sequencing primers: 5′ unknown
Terms and licenses: Academic/Nonprofit Terms; Industry Terms: Not Available to Industry
How to cite: pCMV5 mSynCAM 2 was a gift from Thomas Biederer (Addgene plasmid # 115497 ; http://n2t.net/addgene:115497 ; RRID:Addgene_115497)
