[The description below was written by a language model from this plasmid's Addgene catalogue record and pLannotate feature annotations shown in this document.]
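Description:
pCMV5 mSynCAM 2 is a mammalian expression plasmid built on the pCMV5 backbone for producing full-length mouse SynCAM 2, the product of the Cadm2 gene (also called Necl3 or Igsf4d). The sequenced construct is about 5.9 kb. It is maintained in E. coli through a high-copy ColE1/pUC-type origin and selected with ampicillin via the β-lactamase gene and its native promoter. An f1 phage origin is also present, which in principle allows single-stranded DNA production. Remnants of lac regulatory elements, lacI and lacZα fragments and a T7 promoter are carried over from the cloning vector lineage and have no stated role here.

The expression cassette consists of the human cytomegalovirus immediate early enhancer and promoter (which span the numbering origin of the circular map), followed by the roughly 1.2 kb Cadm2 coding sequence inserted at EcoRI sites on both ends, a residual piece of polylinker, and the human growth hormone polyadenylation signal. No epitope tag or fluorescent reporter is annotated, so the protein appears to be expressed untagged. Downstream lies an SV40 enhancer/early promoter region, which includes the SV40 origin and can support episomal amplification in cells expressing large T antigen; no mammalian selection marker is annotated, so the plasmid is suited mainly to transient transfection.

SynCAM 2 is an immunoglobulin-superfamily adhesion molecule that engages in homo- and heterophilic interactions with other nectin-like family members and contributes to trans-synaptic adhesion. The construct is intended for overexpressing this protein in cultured mammalian cells, in keeping with the associated work on how SynCAM proteins organize synapses through heterophilic adhesion.
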