Features (pLannotate 1.2.2; 16 found; start..end, strand, type, name):
      2..201     +  promoter       CMV promoter: human cytomegalovirus (CMV) immediate early promoter
    238..1449    +  CDS            Cadm2 (fragment): CADM2_MOUSE - Also known as Igsf4d, Necl3. Experimental evidence at protein level: Swiss-Prot protein existence level 1. Adhesion molecule that engages in homo- and heterophilic interactions with the other nectin-like family members, leading to cell aggregation. Important for synapse organization, providing regulated trans-synaptic adhesion. Preferentially binds to oligodendrocytes (By similarity). From Mus musculus (Mouse).
   1489..1525    -  misc_feature   MCS (fragment): pUC18/19 multiple cloning site
   1526..2148    +  polyA_signal   hGH poly(A) signal: human growth hormone polyadenylation signal
   2177..2506    +  promoter       SV40 promoter: SV40 enhancer and early promoter
   2545..2563    -  promoter       T7 promoter: promoter for bacteriophage T7 RNA polymerase
   2601..2617    -  protein_bind   lac operator: The lac repressor binds to the lac operator to inhibit transcription in E. coli. This inhibition can be relieved by adding lactose or isopropyl-β-D-thiogalactopyranoside (IPTG). lac repressor encoded by lacI
   2625..2655    -  promoter       lac promoter: promoter for the E. coli lac operon
   2670..2691    -  protein_bind   CAP binding site: CAP binding activates transcription in the presence of cAMP. E. coli catabolite activator protein
   2704..2796    -  CDS            lacI (fragment): lac repressor; lacI; The lac repressor binds to the lac operator to inhibit transcription in E. coli. This inhibition can be relieved by adding lactose or isopropyl-β-D-thiogalactopyranoside (IPTG).
   2979..3567    -  rep_origin     ori: high-copy-number ColE1/pMB1/pBR322/pUC origin of replication
   3738..4598    -  CDS            AmpR: β-lactamase; bla; confers resistance to ampicillin, carbenicillin, and related antibiotics
   4599..4703    -  promoter       AmpR promoter: bla
   4730..5158    +  rep_origin     f1 ori (sequence partly withheld): f1 bacteriophage origin of replication; arrow indicates direction of (+) strand synthesis
   5189..5343    -  CDS            lacZα (fragment): LacZα fragment of β-galactosidase; lacZ fragment
   5503..5882    +  enhancer       CMV enhancer: human cytomegalovirus immediate early enhancer
>Addgene plasmid #115497 | pCMV5 mSynCAM 2 | addgene full sequence | sequence record 223596 | Addgene NGS Result
GTGATGCGGTTTTGGCAGTACACCAATGGGCGTGGATAGCGGTTTGACTCACGGGGATTTCCAAGTCTCC
ACCCCATTGACGTCAATGGGAGTTTGTTTTGGCACCAAAATCAACGGGACTTTCCAAAATGTCGTAATAA
CCCCGCCCCGTTGACGCAAATGGGCGGTAGGCGTGTACGGTGGGAGGTCTATATAAGCAGAGCTCGTTTA
GTGAACCGTCAGAATTCGCCCTTGACCATGATTTGGAAACGCAGCGCGGTTCTCCGCTTCTACAGTGTCT
GCGGGCTCCTGTTACAAGCGGCTGCTTCAAAAAGTAAAGTCAAAGGCAGCCAAGGGCAGTTTCCACTAAC
TCAGAATGTCACGGTTGTTGAAGGTGGAACTGCAATTTTGACCTGCAGAGTTGATCAAAATGATAACACC
TCCCTCCAGTGGTCAAATCCAGCTCAACAGACTCTGTACTTCGATGACAAGAAAGCTTTAAGGGACAATC
GGATCGAGCTGGTTCGCGCTTCTTGGCATGAGTTGAGCATCAGTGTCAGTGATGTGTCTCTCTCGGATGA
AGGACAGTACACCTGCTCCTTATTTACAATGCCTGTCAAAACTTCCAAGGCCTATCTCACTGTCCTGGGT
GTTCCGGAGAAGCCTCAGATTAGTGGATTTTCGTCACCCGTCATGGAGGGAGACCTGATGCAGCTGACTT
GTAAGACGTCCGGCAGTAAGCCTGCGGCTGATATAAGATGGTTCAAAAATGACAAAGAAATCAAAGATGT
GAAGTACTTGAAAGAGGAGGATGCTAACCGAAAGACCTTCACCGTTAGCAGCACGCTGGATTTCCGAGTG
GACCGTAGCGATGATGGAGTGGCGGTCATCTGCAGAGTAGACCATGAGTCCCTCAATGCCACCCCTCAGG
TAGCCATGCAGGTGCTAGAAATTCACTATACACCATCAGTTAAGATTATACCATCGACTCCTTTTCCACA
AGAAGGGCAGGCTTTAACGTTGACCTGTGAATCTAAAGGAAAACCACTGCCAGAACCTGTTTTGTGGACG
AAGGATGGTGCCGAATTACCAGATCCTGATCGAATGGTTGTGAGTGGTAGGGAACTCAACATTCTCTTCC
TGAACAAAACGGACAATGGCACTTACCGATGTGAAGCCACTAACACCATTGGCCAAAGCAGTGCCGAGTA
TGTCCTCATTGTTCACGATCCCAATTCTCTGGCTGGCCAGAATGGCCCTGACCATGCTCTCATCGGAGGA
ATAGTGGCTGTTGTTGTATTTGTTACACTGTGCTCCATATTCCTGCTTGGCCGATATCTGGCAAGACATA
AAGGAACATATCTAACAAATGAAGCTAAAGGAGCCGAAGATGCACCAGATGCCGACACAGCCATTATCAA
TGCTGAAGGCAGCCAAGTCAATGCCGAAGAGAAAAAAGAGTATTTCATTTAAAAGGGCGAATTCAGATCT
GGTACCACGCGTATCGATAAGCTTGCATGCCTGCAGGTCGACTCTAGAGGATCCCGGGTGGCATCCCTGT
GACCCCTCCCCAGTGCCTCTCCTGGCCCTGGAAGTTGCCACTCCAGTGCCCACCAGCCTTGTCCTAATAA
AATTAAGTTGCATCATTTTGTCTGACTAGGTGTCCTTCTATAATATTATGGGGTGGAGGGGGGTGGTATG
GAGCAAGGGGCAAGTTGGGAAGACAACCTGTAGGGCCTGCGGGGTCTATTGGGAACCAAGCTGGAGTGCA
GTGGCACAATCTTGGCTCACTGCAATCTCCGCCTCCTGGGTTCAAGCGATTCTCCTGCCTCAGCCTCCCG
AGTTGTTGGGATTCCAGGCATGCATGACCAGGCTCAGCTAATTTTTGTTTTTTTGGTAGAGACGGGGTTT
CACCATATTGGCCAGGCTGGTCTCCAACTCCTAATCTCAGGTGATCTACCCACCTTGGCCTCCCAAATTG
CTGGGATTACAGGCGTGAACCACTGCTCCCTTCCCTGTCCTTCTGATTTTAAAATAACTATACCAGCAGG
AGGACGTCCAGACACAGCATAGGCTACCTGGCCATGCCCAACCGGTGGGACATTTGAGTTGCTTGCTTGG
CACTGTCCTCTCATGCGTTGGGTCCACTCAGTAGATGCCTGTTGAATTGGGTACGCGGCCAGCTTGGCTG
TGGAATGTGTGTCAGTTAGGGTGTGGAAAGTCCCCAGGCTCCCCAGCAGGCAGAAGTATGCAAAGCATGC
ATCTCAATTAGTCAGCAACCAGGTGTGGAAAGTCCCCAGGCTCCCCAGCAGGCAGAAGTATGCAAAGCAT
GCATCTCAATTAGTCAGCAACCATAGTCCCGCCCCTAACTCCGCCCATCCCGCCCCTAACTCCGCCCAGT
TCCGCCCATTCTCCGCCCCATGGCTGACTAATTTTTTTTATTTATGCAGAGGCCGAGGCCGCCTCGGCCT
CTGAGCTATTCCAGAAGTAGTGAGGAGGCTTTTTTGGAGGCCTAGGCTTTTGCAAAAAGCTCCTCGAGGA
ACTGAAAAACCAGAAAGTTAATTCCCTATAGTGAGTCGTATTAAATTCGTAATCATGTCATAGCTGTTTC
CTGTGTGAAATTGTTATCCGCTCACAATTCCACACAACATACGAGCCGGAAGCATAAAGTGTAAAGCCTG
GGGTGCCTAATGAGTGAGCTAACTCACATTAATTGCGTTGCGCTCACTGCCCGCTTTCCAGTCGGGAAAC
CTGTCGTGCCAGCTGCATTAATGAATCGGCCAACGCGCGGGGAGAGGCGGTTTGCGTATTGGGCGCTCTT
CCGCTTCCTCGCTCACTGACTCGCTGCGCTCGGTCGTTCGGCTGCGGCGAGCGGTATCAGCTCACTCAAA
GGCGGTAATACGGTTATCCACAGAATCAGGGGATAACGCAGGAAAGAACATGTGAGCAAAAGGCCAGCAA
AAGGCCAGGAACCGTAAAAAGGCCGCGTTGCTGGCGTTTTTCCATAGGCTCCGCCCCCCTGACGAGCATC
ACAAAAATCGACGCTCAAGTCAGAGGTGGCGAAACCCGACAGGACTATAAAGATACCAGGCGTTTCCCCC
TGGAAGCTCCCTCGTGCGCTCTCCTGTTCCGACCCTGCCGCTTACCGGATACCTGTCCGCCTTTCTCCCT
TCGGGAAGCGTGGCGCTTTCTCATAGCTCACGCTGTAGGTATCTCAGTTCGGTGTAGGTCGTTCGCTCCA
AGCTGGGCTGTGTGCACGAACCCCCCGTTCAGCCCGACCGCTGCGCCTTATCCGGTAACTATCGTCTTGA
GTCCAACCCGGTAAGACACGACTTATCGCCACTGGCAGCAGCCACTGGTAACAGGATTAGCAGAGCGAGG
TATGTAGGCGGTGCTACAGAGTTCTTGAAGTGGTGGCCTAACTACGGCTACACTAGAAGAACAGTATTTG
GTATCTGCGCTCTGCTGAAGCCAGTTACCTTCGGAAAAAGAGTTGGTAGCTCTTGATCCGGCAAACAAAC
CACCGCTGGTAGCGGTGGTTTTTTTGTTTGCAAGCAGCAGATTACGCGCAGAAAAAAAGGATCTCAAGAA
GATCCTTTGATCTTTTCTACGGGGTCTGACGCTCAGTGGAACGAAAACTCACGTTAAGGGATTTTGGTCA
TGAGATTATCAAAAAGGATCTTCACCTAGATCCTTTTAAATTAAAAATGAAGTTTTAAATCAATCTAAAG
TATATATGAGTAAACTTGGTCTGACAGTTACCAATGCTTAATCAGTGAGGCACCTATCTCAGCGATCTGT
CTATTTCGTTCATCCATAGTTGCCTGACTCCCCGTCGTGTAGATAACTACGATACGGGAGGGCTTACCAT
CTGGCCCCAGTGCTGCAATGATACCGCGAGACCCACGCTCACCGGCTCCAGATTTATCAGCAATAAACCA
GCCAGCCGGAAGGGCCGAGCGCAGAAGTGGTCCTGCAACTTTATCCGCCTCCATCCAGTCTATTAATTGT
TGCCGGGAAGCTAGAGTAAGTAGTTCGCCAGTTAATAGTTTGCGCAACGTTGTTGCCATTGCTACAGGCA
TCGTGGTGTCACGCTCGTCGTTTGGTATGGCTTCATTCAGCTCCGGTTCCCAACGATCAAGGCGAGTTAC
ATGATCCCCCATGTTGTGCAAAAAAGCGGTTAGCTCCTTCGGTCCTCCGATCGTTGTCAGAAGTAAGTTG
GCCGCAGTGTTATCACTCATGGTTATGGCAGCACTGCATAATTCTCTTACTGTCATGCCATCCGTAAGAT
GCTTTTCTGTGACTGGTGAGTACTCAACCAAGTCATTCTGAGAATAGTGTATGCGGCGACCGAGTTGCTC
TTGCCCGGCGTCAATACGGGATAATACCGCGCCACATAGCAGAACTTTAAAAGTGCTCATCATTGGAAAA
CGTTCTTCGGGGCGAAAACTCTCAAGGATCTTACCGCTGTTGAGATCCAGTTCGATGTAACCCACTCGTG
CACCCAACTGATCTTCAGCATCTTTTACTTTCACCAGCGTTTCTGGGTGAGCAAAAACAGGAAGGCAAAA
TGCCGCAAAAAAGGGAATAAGGGCGACACGGAAATGTTGAATACTCATACTCTTCCTTTTTCAATATTAT
TGAAGCATTTATCAGGGTTATTGTCTCATGAGCGGATACATATTTGAATGTATTTAGAAAAATAAACAAA
TAGGGGTTCCGCGCACATTTCCCCGAAAAGTGCCACCTG
[124 nt withheld, positions 4730-4853]
C
[91 nt withheld, positions 4855-4945]
A
[49 nt withheld, positions 4947-4995]
CCTTTGACGTTGGAGTCCACGTTCTTT
[37 nt withheld, positions 5023-5059]
ACCCTATCTCGGTCTATTCTTTTGATTTATAAGGGATTTTGCCGATTTCGGCCTATTGGTTAAAAAATGA
GCTGATTTAACAAAAATTTAACGCGAATTTTAACAAAATATTAACGCTTACAATTTCCATTCGCCATTCA
GGCTGCGCAACTGTTGGGAAGGGCGATCGGTGCGGGCCTCTTCGCTATTACGCCAGCTGGCGAAAGGGGG
ATGTGCTGCAAGGCGATTAAGTTGGGTAACGCCAGGGTTTTCCCAGTCACGACGTTGTAAAACGACGGCC
AGTGCCAAGCTGATCTATACATTGAATCAATATTGGCAATTAGCCATATTAGTCATTGGTTATATAGCAT
AAATCAATATTGGCTATTGGCCATTGCATACGTTGTATCTATATCATAATATGTACATTTATATTGGCTC
ATGTCCAATATGACCGCCATGTTGACATTGATTATTGACTAGTTATTAATAGTAATCAATTACGGGGTCA
TTAGTTCATAGCCCATATATGGAGTTCCGCGTTACATAACTTACGGTAAATGGCCCGCCTGGCTGACCGC
CCAACGACCCCCGCCCATTGACGTCAATAATGACGTATGTTCCCATAGTAACGCCAATAGGGACTTTCCA
TTGACGTCAATGGGTGGAGTATTTACGGTAAACTGCCCACTTGGCAGTACATCAAGTGTATCATATGCCA
AGTCCGCCCCCTATTGACGTCAATGACGGTAAATGGCCCGCCTGGCATTATGCCCAGTACATGACCTTAC
GGGACTTTCCTACTTGGCAGTACATCTACGTATTAGTCATCGCTATTACCATG
